Addgene plasmid #81871: pDONR223_PRR23B_WT
Purpose: Gateway Donor vector containing PRR23B , part of the Target Accelerator Plasmid Collection.
Depositing lab: Jesse Boehm & William Hahn & David Root. Depositing organization: Broad Institute. Publication: Systematic Functional Interrogation of Rare Cancer Variants Identifies Oncogenic Alleles. Kim E, Ilic N, Shrestha Y, Zou L, Kamburov A, Zhu C, Yang X, Lubonja R, Tran N, Nguyen C, Lawrence MS, Piccioni F, Bagul M, Doench JG, Chouinard CR, Wu X, Hogstrom L, Natoli T, Tamayo P, Horn H, Corsello SM, Lage K, Root DE, Subramanian A, Golub TR, Getz G, Boehm JS, Hahn WC. Cancer Discov. 2016 Jul;6(7):714-26. doi: 10.1158/2159-8290.CD-16-0160. Epub 2016 May 4. PubMed 27147599.
Backbone
  Vector backbone: pDONR223
  Backbone manufacturer: Invitrogen
  Backbone size w/o insert (bp): 2790
  Vector type: Gateway Entry vector
Growth in bacteria
  Bacterial resistance: Spectinomycin, 50 μg/mL
  Growth temperature: 37°C
  Growth strain: DH5alpha
  Copy number: High Copy
Gene/Insert
  Gene/Insert name: PRR23B
  Species: H. sapiens (human)
  Mutation: WT
  GenBank ID: NM_001013650.2
  Entrez Gene: PRR23B
  Promoter: None
  Cloning method: Gateway Cloning
  Sequencing primers: 5′ M13pUC-fwd; 3′ M13-Rev
Terms and licenses: Academic/Nonprofit Terms; Industry Terms: Not Available to Industry
Depositor comments: Closed state: Stop codon immediately follows insert
How to cite: pDONR223_PRR23B_WT was a gift from Jesse Boehm & William Hahn & David Root (Addgene plasmid # 81871 ; http://n2t.net/addgene:81871 ; RRID:Addgene_81871)
