[The description below was written by a language model from this plasmid's Addgene catalogue record and pLannotate feature annotations shown in this document.]
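Description:
pDONR223_PRR23B_WT is a Gateway entry clone built on the Invitrogen pDONR223 backbone, carrying the wild-type human PRR23B open reading frame as part of the Target Accelerator Plasmid Collection. It is a small bacterial plasmid, about 3.6 kb in the sequenced record, that replicates in E. coli from a high-copy ColE1/pUC-type origin. Selection is with spectinomycin through the aadA (SmR) aminoglycoside adenylyltransferase gene, which sits downstream of a class 1 integron Pc promoter fragment and a short remnant of a gentamicin resistance gene. The small lacZα and lacI fragments and the rrnB T1 and T2 terminators are backbone features, the terminators helping to insulate the cloning region from read-through transcription.

The PRR23B coding sequence, roughly 0.8 kb, is flanked by two attL-type recombination sites, which the automated annotation labels as attL3 and a partial attL2. These are the substrates for the LR Clonase reaction, which moves the ORF in a defined orientation into any compatible attR-containing destination vector. The record lists no promoter for the insert, so the plasmid is a shuttle and storage clone rather than an expression construct. The only nearby promoter is a T7 promoter lying outside the att sites on the reverse strand. The ORF is in the "closed" configuration, with a stop codon immediately after the coding sequence, so destination vectors will express the native C-terminus and cannot add C-terminal fusions, although N-terminal tags remain possible. M13 primer sites flank the cassette for sequence verification. The clone serves as the wild-type reference allele in a collection assembled for systematic functional testing of cancer-associated gene variants.
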