Features (pLannotate 1.2.2; 12 found; start..end, strand, type, name):
     38..74      -  CDS            lacZα (fragment): LacZα fragment of β-galactosidase; lacZ fragment
     91..186     +  protein_bind   attL3: mutant version of attL; recombination site for the Gateway® LR reaction LR Clonase™
    192..986     +  CDS            PRR23B: PR23B_HUMAN - Experimental evidence at protein level: Swiss-Prot protein existence level 1. From Homo sapiens (Human).
    997..1090    -  protein_bind   attL2 (fragment): mutant version of attL; recombination site for the Gateway® LR reaction LR Clonase™
   1108..1126    -  promoter       T7 promoter: promoter for bacteriophage T7 RNA polymerase
   1316..1339    +  promoter       Pc promoter (fragment): intI1 (promoter lies within the coding sequence); class 1 integron promoter
   1515..1571    +  CDS            GmR (fragment): gentamycin acetyltransferase; aacC1; confers resistance to gentamycin
   1578..2369    +  CDS            SmR: aminoglycoside adenylyltransferase (Murphy, 1985); aadA; confers resistance to spectinomycin and streptomycin
   2462..3050    +  rep_origin     ori: high-copy-number ColE1/pMB1/pBR322/pUC origin of replication
   3233..3325    +  CDS            lacI (fragment): lac repressor; lacI; The lac repressor binds to the lac operator to inhibit transcription in E. coli. This inhibition can be relieved by adding lactose or isopropyl-β-D-thiogalactopyranoside (IPTG).
   3380..3407    -  terminator     rrnB T2 terminator: transcription terminator T2 from the E. coli rrnB gene
   3539..3582    +  terminator     rrnB T1 terminator: Escherichia coli rrnB; transcription terminator T1 from the E. coli rrnB gene
>Addgene plasmid #81871 | pDONR223_PRR23B_WT | addgene full sequence | sequence record 168909 | Addgene NGS Result
GGCAGTTCCCTACTCTCGCGTTAACGCTAGCATGGATGTTTTCCCAGTCACGACGTTGTAAAACGACGGC
CAGTCTTAAGCTCGGGCCCCAAATAATGATTTTATTTTGACTGATAGTGACCTGTTCGTTGCAACAAATT
GATGAGCAATGCTTTTTTATAATGCCAACTTTGTACAAAAAAGTTGGCACCATGGTCAGCCGGCCCCGCA
GCCCCAGCGCCTTCCCTGCTCCCTGGTGGGGACAGCAGCCAGGAGGACCCGGCCCTGCCAAGCGCCTCCG
ATTGGAGGAGCCCGCGGGCCCCGAACCCCGCGCGGCACCCAGCCTGGAAGACCCGGCGGGGGACCCGGCC
GTGGACGCGCTCACCTCCATAGTGGTCCTGGCCGCGGGCTGTGCCCTGCGTGTGCCCCTGGACGACGTCG
ACCTGGTGCTGGAGCCCGCACCAACGTCGATCCTGCGAGTGTCTCTCGGTGGACACACCCTCATCCTGAT
CCCAGAGGTCCTCCTGAGCTCCGTCGACGAACGCTCAGGAGCGCAGCACGACTCGTCTGCCGGGCTGGAA
GTGGACGTTTTCCTGGGCGCTGTCAGGGAGGACGTCGTCGTCGAGCTGGAATTCTGCGCATCTGTCCCAG
AGATCGCCGCCCAGGAAGAGGCCTACGAGGAGGACGCGGACCCCGAGTTCCCGGAGCTCCGGATGGACTC
CCCAACCGGCTCAGCCGCTGGGCTCTACCCCTCCTCTAGAAGTATGTTCATCCCCTACCGGGAGGGCCCC
ATCCCAGAACCCTGTGCTCTGGCCCCCAACCCCAGTTCAGAGAGACGTTCTCCACGCCCCATCTTTGACC
TGGAATTCCGCCTTCTGGAGCCTGTCCCCAGCTCACCTCTCCAACCTCTACCTCCCTCTCCGTGCGTGGG
GAGTCCAGGTCCCCACGCGCGCTCGCCGCTCCCGGAACGCCCTCCGTGCAAGGCCCGGAGACGCCTGTTC
CAGGCATGATTGCCAACTTTCTTGTACAAAGTTGTCATTATAAGAAAGCATTGCTTATCAATTTGTTGCA
ACGAACAGGTCACTATCAGTCAAAATAAAATCATTATTTGCCATCCAGCTGATATCCCCTATAGTGAGTC
GTATTACATGGTCATAGCTGTTTCCTGGCAGCTCTGGCCCGTGTCTCAAAATCTCTGATGTTACATTGCA
CAAGATAAAAATATATCATCATGCCTCCTCTAGACCAGCCAGGACAGAAATGCCTCGACTTCGCTGCTAC
CCAAGGTTGCCGGGTGACGCACACCGTGGAAACGGATGAAGGCACGAACCCAGTGGACATAAGCCTGTTC
GGTTCGTAAGCTGTAATGCAAGTAGCGTATGCGCTCACGCAACTGGTCCAGAACCTTGACCGAACGCAGC
GGTGGTAACGGCGCAGTGGCGGTTTTCATGGCTTGTTATGACTGTTTTTTTGGGGTACAGTCTATGCCTC
GGGCATCCAAGCAGCAAGCGCGTTACGCCGTGGGTCGATGTTTGATGTTATGGAGCAGCAACGATGTTAC
GCAGCAGGGCAGTCGCCCTAAAACAAAGTTAAACATTATGAGGGAAGCGGTGATCGCCGAAGTATCGACT
CAACTATCAGAGGTAGTTGGCGTCATCGAGCGCCATCTCGAACCGACGTTGCTGGCCGTACATTTGTACG
GCTCCGCAGTGGATGGCGGCCTGAAGCCACACAGTGATATTGATTTGCTGGTTACGGTGACCGTAAGGCT
TGATGAAACAACGCGGCGAGCTTTGATCAACGACCTTTTGGAAACTTCGGCTTCCCCTGGAGAGAGCGAG
ATTCTCCGCGCTGTAGAAGTCACCATTGTTGTGCACGACGACATCATTCCGTGGCGTTATCCAGCTAAGC
GCGAACTGCAATTTGGAGAATGGCAGCGCAATGACATTCTTGCAGGTATCTTCGAGCCAGCCACGATCGA
CATTGATCTGGCTATCTTGCTGACAAAAGCAAGAGAACATAGCGTTGCCTTGGTAGGTCCAGCGGCGGAG
GAACTCTTTGATCCGGTTCCTGAACAGGATCTATTTGAGGCGCTAAATGAAACCTTAACGCTATGGAACT
CGCCGCCCGACTGGGCTGGCGATGAGCGAAATGTAGTGCTTACGTTGTCCCGCATTTGGTACAGCGCAGT
AACCGGCAAAATCGCGCCGAAGGATGTCGCTGCCGACTGGGCAATGGAGCGCCTGCCGGCCCAGTATCAG
CCCGTCATACTTGAAGCTAGACAGGCTTATCTTGGACAAGAAGAAGATCGCTTGGCCTCGCGCGCAGATC
AGTTGGAAGAATTTGTCCACTACGTGAAAGGCGAGATCACCAAGGTAGTCGGCAAATAACCCTCGAGCCA
CCCATGACCAAAATCCCTTAACGTGAGTTACGCGTCGTTCCACTGAGCGTCAGACCCCGTAGAAAAGATC
AAAGGATCTTCTTGAGATCCTTTTTTTCTGCGCGTAATCTGCTGCTTGCAAACAAAAAAACCACCGCTAC
CAGCGGTGGTTTGTTTGCCGGATCAAGAGCTACCAACTCTTTTTCCGAAGGTAACTGGCTTCAGCAGAGC
GCAGATACCAAATACTGTTCTTCTAGTGTAGCCGTAGTTAGGCCACCACTTCAAGAACTCTGTAGCACCG
CCTACATACCTCGCTCTGCTAATCCTGTTACCAGTGGCTGCTGCCAGTGGCGATAAGTCGTGTCTTACCG
GGTTGGACTCAAGACGATAGTTACCGGATAAGGCGCAGCGGTCGGGCTGAACGGGGGGTTCGTGCACACA
GCCCAGCTTGGAGCGAACGACCTACACCGAACTGAGATACCTACAGCGTGAGCTATGAGAAAGCGCCACG
CTTCCCGAAGGGAGAAAGGCGGACAGGTATCCGGTAAGCGGCAGGGTCGGAACAGGAGAGCGCACGAGGG
AGCTTCCAGGGGGAAACGCCTGGTATCTTTATAGTCCTGTCGGGTTTCGCCACCTCTGACTTGAGCGTCG
ATTTTTGTGATGCTCGTCAGGGGGGCGGAGCCTATGGAAAAACGCCAGCAACGCGGCCTTTTTACGGTTC
CTGGCCTTTTGCTGGCCTTTTGCTCACATGTTCTTTCCTGCGTTATCCCCTGATTCTGTGGATAACCGTA
TTACCGCCTTTGAGTGAGCTGATACCGCTCGCCGCAGCCGAACGACCGAGCGCAGCGAGTCAGTGAGCGA
GGAAGCGGAAGAGCGCCCAATACGCAAACCGCCTCTCCCCGCGCGTTGGCCGATTCATTAATGCAGCTGG
CACGACAGGTTTCCCGACTGGAAAGCGGGCAGTGAGCGCAACGCAATTAATACGCGTACCGCTAGCCAGG
AAGAGTTTGTAGAAACGCAAAAAGGCCATCCGTCAGGATGGCCTTCTGCTTAGTTTGATGCCTGGCAGTT
TATGGCGGGCGTCCTGCCCGCCACCCTCCGGGCCGTTGCTTCACAACGTTCAAATCCGCTCCCGGCGGAT
TTGTCCTACTCAGGAGAGCGTTCACCGACAAACAACAGATAAAACGAAAGGCCCAGTCTTCCGACTGAGC
CTTTCGTTTTATTTGATGCCT
