>Addgene plasmid #81871 | pDONR223_PRR23B_WT | depositor partial sequence | sequence record 155190 | Insert sequence
ATGGTCAGCCGGCCCCGCAGCCCCAGCGCCTTCCCTGCTCCCTGGTGGGGACAGCAGCCAGGAGGACCCG
GCCCTGCCAAGCGCCTCCGATTGGAGGAGCCCGCGGGCCCCGAACCCCGCGCGGCACCCAGCCTGGAAGA
CCCGGCGGGGGACCCGGCCGTGGACGCGCTCACCTCCATAGTGGTCCTGGCCGCGGGCTGTGCCCTGCGT
GTGCCCCTGGACGACGTCGACCTGGTGCTGGAGCCCGCACCAACGTCGATCCTGCGAGTGTCTCTCGGTG
GACACACCCTCATCCTGATCCCAGAGGTCCTCCTGAGCTCCGTCGACGAACGCTCAGGAGCGCAGCACGA
CTCGTCTGCCGGGCTGGAAGTGGACGTTTTCCTGGGCGCTGTCAGGGAGGACGTCGTCGTCGAGCTGGAA
TTCTGCGCATCTGTCCCAGAGATCGCCGCCCAGGAAGAGGCCTACGAGGAGGACGCGGACCCCGAGTTCC
CGGAGCTCCGGATGGACTCCCCAACCGGCTCAGCCGCTGGGCTCTACCCCTCCTCTAGAAGTATGTTCAT
CCCCTACCGGGAGGGCCCCATCCCAGAACCCTGTGCTCTGGCCCCCAACCCCAGTTCAGAGAGACGTTCT
CCACGCCCCATCTTTGACCTGGAATTCCGCCTTCTGGAGCCTGTCCCCAGCTCACCTCTCCAACCTCTAC
CTCCCTCTCCGTGCGTGGGGAGTCCAGGTCCCCACGCGCGCTCGCCGCTCCCGGAACGCCCTCCGTGCAA
GGCCCGGAGACGCCTGTTCCAGGCATGA
